>Addgene plasmid #174714 | H2B-mScarlet- hMeikin(1-332)-mNeonGreen | addgene full sequence | sequence record 343359 | Addgene NGS Result
CTGCAGCCTGAATATGGGCCAAACAGGATATCTGTGGTAAGCAGTTCCTGCCCCGGCTCAGGGCCAAGAA
CAGATGGAACAGCTGAATATGGGCCAAACAGGATATCTGTGGTAAGCAGTTCCTGCCCCGGCTCAGGGCC
AAGAACAGATGGTCCCCAGATGCGGTCCAGCCCTCAGCAGTTTCTAGAGAACCATCAGATGTTTCCAGGG
TGCCCCAAGGACCTGAAATGACCCTGTGCCTTATTTGAACTAACCAATCAGTTCGCTTCTCGCTTCTGTT
CGCGCGCTTCTGCTCCCCGAGCTCAATAAAAGAGCCCACAACCCCTCACTCGGGGCGCCAGTCCTCCGAT
TGACTGAGTCGCCCGGGTACCCGTGTATCCAATAAACCCTCTTGCAGTTGCATCCGACTTGTGGTCTCGC
TGTTCCTTGGGAGGGTCTCCTCTGAGTGATTGACTACCCGTCAGCGGGGGTCTTTCATTTGGGGGCTCGT
CCGGGATCGGGAGACCCCTGCCCAGGGACCACCGACCCACCACCGGGAGGCAAGCTGGCCAGCAACTTAT
CTGTGTCTGTCCGATTGTCTAGTGTCTATGACTGATTTTATGCGCCTGCGTCGGTACTAGTTAGCTAACT
AGCTCTGTATCTGGCGGACCCGTGGTGGAACTGACGAGTTCTGAACACCCGGCCGCAACCCTGGGAGACG
TCCCAGGGACTTTGGGGGCCGTTTTTGTGGCCCGACCTGAGGAAGGGAGTCGATGTGGAATCCGACCCCG
TCAGGATATGTGGTTCTGGTAGGAGACGAGAACCTAAAACAGTTCCCGCCTCCGTCTGAATTTTTGCTTT
CGGTTTGGAACCGAAGCCGCGCGTCTTGTCTGCTGCAGCGCTGCAGCATCGTTCTGTGTTGTCTCTGTCT
GACTGTGTTTCTGTATTTGTCTGAAAATTAGGGCCAGACTGTTACCACTCCCTTAAGTTTGACCTTAGGT
CACTGGAAAGATGTCGAGCGGATCGCTCACAACCAGTCGGTAGATGTCAAGAAGAGACGTTGGGTTACCT
TCTGCTCTGCAGAATGGCCAACCTTTAACGTCGGATGGCCGCGAGACGGCACCTTTAACCGAGACCTCAT
CACCCAGGTTAAGATCAAGGTCTTTTCACCTGGCCCGCATGGACACCCAGACCAGGTCCCCTACATCGTG
ACCTGGGAAGCCTTGGCTTTTGACCCCCCTCCCTGGGTCAAGCCCTTTGTACACCCTAAGCCTCCGCCTC
CTCTTCCTCCATCCGCCCCGTCTCTCCCCCTTGAACCTCCTCGTTCGACCCCGCCTCGATCCTCCCTTTA
TCCAGCCCTCACTCCTTCTCTAGGCGCCGGCGCCACCATGCCAGAGCCAGCGAAGTCTGCTCCCGCCCCG
AAAAAGGGCTCCAAGAAGGCGGTGACTAAGGCGCAGAAGAAAGGCGGCAAGAAGCGCAAGCGCAGCCGCA
AGGAGAGCTATTCCATCTATGTGTACAAGGTTCTGAAGCAGGTCCACCCTGACACCGGCATTTCGTCCAA
GGCCATGGGCATCATGAATTCGTTTGTGAACGACATTTTCGAGCGCATCGCAGGTGAGGCTTCCCGCCTG
GCGCATTACAACAAGCGCTCGACCATCACCTCCAGGGAGATCCAGACGGCCGTGCGCCTGCTGCTGCCTG
GGGAGTTGGCCAAGCACGCCGTGTCCGAGGGTACTAAGGCCATCACCAAGTACACCAGCGCTAAGGGTGG
TGGCGGTTCAGGAAGCGGGTCCGGCTCTGGGCGCGCCGTGAGCAAGGGCGAGGCAGTGATCAAGGAGTTC
ATGCGGTTCAAGGTGCACATGGAGGGCTCCATGAACGGCCACGAGTTCGAGATCGAGGGCGAGGGCGAGG
GCCGCCCCTACGAGGGCACCCAGACCGCCAAGCTGAAGGTGACCAAGGGTGGCCCCCTGCCCTTCTCCTG
GGACATCCTGTCCCCTCAGTTCATGTACGGCTCCAGGGCCTTCACCAAGCACCCCGCCGACATCCCCGAC
TACTATAAGCAGTCCTTCCCCGAGGGCTTCAAGTGGGAGCGCGTGATGAACTTCGAGGACGGCGGCGCCG
TGACCGTGACCCAGGACACCTCCCTGGAGGACGGCACCCTGATCTACAAGGTGAAGCTCCGCGGCACCAA
CTTCCCTCCTGACGGCCCCGTAATGCAGAAGAAGACAATGGGCTGGGAAGCGTCCACCGAGCGGTTGTAC
CCCGAGGACGGCGTGCTGAAGGGCGACATTAAGATGGCCCTGCGCCTGAAGGACGGCGGCCGCTACCTGG
CGGACTTCAAGACCACCTACAAGGCCAAGAAGCCCGTGCAGATGCCCGGCGCCTACAACGTCGACCGCAA
GTTGGACATCACCTCCCACAACGAGGACTACACCGTGGTGGAACAGTACGAACGCTCCGAGGGCCGACAC
TCCACCGGCGGCATGGACGAGCTGTACAAGTCCGGAGGGGGCTCTGGTGGAGGCAGCCTCGAGATGTGGC
CCCTGAGGGTGTACACCAGAAAGAAGAGGGAGGGCCAGAGACTGAACCTGACACCCACACCTGACCTGGG
CTCCCCTGCCAAGGCTGAAGCTCCTCCCGGCAGCAAGAGGAAAGGCAAGGTGCACGGCCTGAGCAAGATC
GCTGAGAAAGCCGAGAGAAGCAGGCAGGGCGGATCCGGAAGCGGACCTTTCAGCCCCAGGCTCGGAGTGA
CCGGCGAGAAGTCCCTGCAGGAGAACAGGTCCAGCGAGGACACCCAGGACGAGAAGATTGCTTCCCTGAG
GGAGAGCGTGACCGACGACCTGCAGGTGGACTCCAGCAGCTCCAACTCCGAACTGGTGTCCGGACTGAGC
CTGCATCACGGCATGGCCTCCTCCCTGCTGTCCTATAGCGTGACCGATTCCTACGCCGAGTACAAGAGCT
TCGAGGAGTCCTTCCCCTCCCCTGAGCTGTTCAGGAAGTCCGACTACCTGGACTGGGAGTGCCCCAATCT
GGAGGAGCACATGCAGTGGAAGAACAGCACCCTGCTCGACACCTCCAAGGCCGTGGCTATCGAGAAGGCT
CCCCAGTTCAGCAACGTCAGCGCCATCTTCTCCACCAGCAGCGAGGACTACCAGAAGTGCCACAGGAAGA
CCGTGATGACCGTGGCCGATCAGAACGTGTCCCCCAAGGCCAAGTGCGCCAGCAATAGCGAGAGCGACAA
CGCTGCCTGTGAAATCCTGCTGGCCGAGAAGACATGCCCCAGCACCCCCGAGAAGACCAAGAAGAAGAAG
ACCAACAGCAGCACACCTGGCAAGAAGAACAGAGGACTGCTGACCTCCACACCTAGCTCCGAGACCGCCG
GCTTTGTGATCGACCTGAGCTCCGTGCAGAAGGCCTCCTTTGAGGAGCTGTTCCCCAACGTGAGCAACTA
CGTGAACAGCAACGAGATCGTCCCCGTGTCCAGCCTCCAGGAGAACAGCTCCAACGAGTTCCCCGCCAAC
GCCTCCGAGGGAAGCGGCTCCGGGAGTGGATCCGGACCGGTAGGCGGCGGTGGGTCCGTGAGCAAGGGCG
AGGAGGACAACATGGCCAGCCTGCCCGCCACCCACGAGCTGCACATCTTCGGCAGCATCAACGGCGTGGA
CTTCGACATGGTGGGCCAGGGCACCGGCAACCCCAACGACGGCTACGAGGAGCTGAACCTGAAGAGCACC
AAGGGCGACCTGCAGTTCAGCCCCTGGATTCTGGTGCCCCACATCGGCTACGGCTTCCACCAGTACCTGC
CCTACCCCGACGGCATGAGCCCCTTCCAGGCCGCCATGGTGGACGGCAGCGGCTACCAGGTGCACCGCAC
CATGCAGTTCGAGGACGGCGCCAGCCTGACCGTGAACTACCGCTACACCTACGAGGGCAGCCACATCAAG
GGCGAGGCCCAGGTGAAGGGCACCGGCTTCCCCGCCGACGGCCCCGTGATGACCAACAGCCTGACCGCCG
CCGACTGGTGCCGCAGCAAGAAGACCTACCCCAACGACAAGACCATCATCAGCACCTTCAAGTGGAGCTA
CACCACCGGCAACGGCAAGCGCTACCGCAGCACCGCCCGCACCACCTACACCTTCGCCAAGCCCATGGCC
GCCAACTACCTGAAGAACCAGCCCATGTACGTGTTCCGCAAGACCGAGCTGAAGCACAGCAAGACCGAGC
TGAACTTCAAGGAGTGGCAGAAGGCCTTCACCGACGTGATGGGCATGGACGAGCTGTACAAGTAAGTCGA
CCCTGTGGAATGTGTGTCAGTTAGGGTGTGGAAAGTCCCCAGGCTCCCCAGCAGGCAGAAGTATGCAAAG
CATGCATCTCAATTAGTCAGCAACCAGGTGTGGAAAGTCCCCAGGCTCCCCAGCAGGCAGAAGTATGCAA
AGCATGCATCTCAATTAGTCAGCAACCATAGTCCCGCCCCTAACTCCGCCCATCCCGCCCCTAACTCCGC
CCAGTTCCGCCCATTCTCCGCCCCATGGCTGACTAATTTTTTTTATTTATGCAGAGGCCGAGGCCGCCTC
GGCCTCTGAGCTATTCCAGAAGTAGTGAGGAGGCTTTTTTGGAGGCCTAGGCTTTTGCAAAAAGCTTCAT
GGCCAAGCCTTTGTCTCAAGAAGAATCCACCCTCATTGAAAGAGCAACGGCTACAATCAACAGCATCCCC
ATCTCTGAAGACTACAGCGTCGCCAGCGCAGCTCTCTCTAGCGACGGCCGCATCTTCACTGGTGTCAATG
TATATCATTTTACTGGGGGACCTTGTGCAGAACTCGTGGTGCTGGGCACTGCTGCTGCTGCGGCAGCTGG
CAACCTGACTTGTATCGTCGCGATCGGAAATGAGAACAGGGGCATCTTGAGCCCCTGCGGACGGTGCCGA
CAGGTGCTTCTCGATCTGCATCCTGGGATCAAAGCCATAGTGAAGGACAGTGATGGACAGCCGACGGCAG
TTGGGATTCGTGAATTGCTGCCCTCTGGTTATGTGTGGGAGGGCTAAGATCGATAAAATAAAAGATTTTA
TTTAGTCTCCAGAAAAAGGGGGGAATGAAAGACCCCACCTGTAGGTTTGGCAAGCTAGCTTAAGTAACGC
CATTTTGCAAGGCATGGAAAAATACATAACTGAGAATAGAGAAGTTCAGATCAAGGTCAGGAACAGATGG
AACAGCTGAATATGGGCCAAACAGGATATCTGTGGTAAGCAGTTCCTGCCCCGGCTCAGGGCCAAGAACA
GATGGAACAGCTGAATATGGGCCAAACAGGATATCTGTGGTAAGCAGTTCCTGCCCCGGCTCAGGGCCAA
GAACAGATGGTCCCCAGATGCGGTCCAGCCCTCAGCAGTTTCTAGAGAACCATCAGATGTTTCCAGGGTG
CCCCAAGGACCTGAAATGACCCTGTGCCTTATTTGAACTAACCAATCAGTTCGCTTCTCGCTTCTGTTCG
CGCGCTTCTGCTCCCCGAGCTCAATAAAAGAGCCCACAACCCCTCACTCGGGGCGCCAGTCCTCCGATTG
ACTGAGTCGCCCGGGTACCCGTGTATCCAATAAACCCTCTTGCAGTTGCATCCGACTTGTGGTCTCGCTG
TTCCTTGGGAGGGTCTCCTCTGAGTGATTGACTACCCGTCAGCGGGGGTCTTTCACATGCAGCATGTATC
AAAATTAATTTGGTTTTTTTTCTTAAGTATTTACATTAAATGGCCATAGTTGCATTAATGAATCGGCCAA
CGCGCGGGGAGAGGCGGTTTGCGTATTGGGCGCTCTTCCGCTTCCTCGCTCACTGACTCGCTGCGCTCGG
TCGTTCGGCTGCGGCGAGCGGTATCAGCTCACTCAAAGGCGGTAATACGGTTATCCACAGAATCAGGGGA
TAACGCAGGAAAGAACATGTGAGCAAAAGGCCAGCAAAAGGCCAGGAACCGTAAAAAGGCCGCGTTGCTG
GCGTTTTTCCATAGGCTCCGCCCCCCTGACGAGCATCACAAAAATCGACGCTCAAGTCAGAGGTGGCGAA
ACCCGACAGGACTATAAAGATACCAGGCGTTTCCCCCTGGAAGCTCCCTCGTGCGCTCTCCTGTTCCGAC
CCTGCCGCTTACCGGATACCTGTCCGCCTTTCTCCCTTCGGGAAGCGTGGCGCTTTCTCATAGCTCACGC
TGTAGGTATCTCAGTTCGGTGTAGGTCGTTCGCTCCAAGCTGGGCTGTGTGCACGAACCCCCCGTTCAGC
CCGACCGCTGCGCCTTATCCGGTAACTATCGTCTTGAGTCCAACCCGGTAAGACACGACTTATCGCCACT
GGCAGCAGCCACTGGTAACAGGATTAGCAGAGCGAGGTATGTAGGCGGTGCTACAGAGTTCTTGAAGTGG
TGGCCTAACTACGGCTACACTAGAAGAACAGTATTTGGTATCTGCGCTCTGCTGAAGCCAGTTACCTTCG
GAAAAAGAGTTGGTAGCTCTTGATCCGGCAAACAAACCACCGCTGGTAGCGGTGGTTTTTTTGTTTGCAA
GCAGCAGATTACGCGCAGAAAAAAAGGATCTCAAGAAGATCCTTTGATCTTTTCTACGGGGTCTGACGCT
CAGTGGAACGAAAACTCACGTTAAGGGATTTTGGTCATGAGATTATCAAAAAGGATCTTCACCTAGATCC
TTTTGCGGCCGCAAATCAATCTAAAGTATATATGAGTAAACTTGGTCTGACAGTTACCAATGCTTAATCA
GTGAGGCACCTATCTCAGCGATCTGTCTATTTCGTTCATCCATAGTTGCCTGACTCCCCGTCGTGTAGAT
AACTACGATACGGGAGGGCTTACCATCTGGCCCCAGTGCTGCAATGATACCGCGAGACCCACGCTCACCG
GCTCCAGATTTATCAGCAATAAACCAGCCAGCCGGAAGGGCCGAGCGCAGAAGTGGTCCTGCAACTTTAT
CCGCCTCCATCCAGTCTATTAATTGTTGCCGGGAAGCTAGAGTAAGTAGTTCGCCAGTTAATAGTTTGCG
CAACGTTGTTGCCATTGCTACAGGCATCGTGGTGTCACGCTCGTCGTTTGGTATGGCTTCATTCAGCTCC
GGTTCCCAACGATCAAGGCGAGTTACATGATCCCCCATGTTGTGCAAAAAAGCGGTTAGCTCCTTCGGTC
CTCCGATCGTTGTCAGAAGTAAGTTGGCCGCAGTGTTATCACTCATGGTTATGGCAGCACTGCATAATTC
TCTTACTGTCATGCCATCCGTAAGATGCTTTTCTGTGACTGGTGAGTACTCAACCAAGTCATTCTGAGAA
TAGTGTATGCGGCGACCGAGTTGCTCTTGCCCGGCGTCAATACGGGATAATACCGCGCCACATAGCAGAA
CTTTAAAAGTGCTCATCATTGGAAAACGTTCTTCGGGGCGAAAACTCTCAAGGATCTTACCGCTGTTGAG
ATCCAGTTCGATGTAACCCACTCGTGCACCCAACTGATCTTCAGCATCTTTTACTTTCACCAGCGTTTCT
GGGTGAGCAAAAACAGGAAGGCAAAATGCCGCAAAAAAGGGAATAAGGGCGACACGGAAATGTTGAATAC
TCATACTCTTCCTTTTTCAATATTATTGAAGCATTTATCAGGGTTATTGTCTCATGAGCGGATACATATT
TGAATGTATTTAGAAAAATAAACAAATAGGGGTTCCGCGCACATTTCCCCGAAAAGTGCCAC
Features (pLannotate 1.2.2; 15 found; start..end, strand, type, name):
      8..477     +  LTR            LTR: long terminal repeat from Moloney murine leukemia virus
    601..875     +  misc_feature   MESV Ψ (fragment): packaging signal of murine embryonic stem cell virus
    942..1358    +  CDS            gag (truncated): truncated Moloney murine leukemia virus (MMLV) gag gene lacking the start codon
   1368..1745    +  CDS            H2B: human histone H2B; HIST1H2BJ
   1788..2480    +  CDS            mScarlet: mScarlet is a basic (constitutively fluorescent) red fluorescent protein published in 2016, derived from synthetic construct. It has moderate acid sensitivity.
   2514..3509    +  CDS            MEIKIN (fragment): MEIKN_HUMAN - Experimental evidence at transcript level: Swiss-Prot protein existence level 2. Key regulator of kinetochore function during meiosis I: required both for mono-orientation of kinetochores on sister chromosomes and protection of centromeric cohesin from separase- mediated cleavage. Acts by facilitating kinetochore mono-orientation during meiosis I, when kinetochores on sister chromosomes face the same direction and are thus captured and pulled by spindle fibers from the same pole. Also required to prevent cleavage of cohesin at centromeres during meiosis I, possibly by acting as a
   3558..4262    +  CDS            mNeonGreen: mNeonGreen is a basic (constitutively fluorescent) green/yellow fluorescent protein published in 2013, derived from Branchiostoma lanceolatum. It is reported to be a very rapidly-maturing monomer with moderate acid sensitivity.
   4282..4611    +  promoter       SV40 promoter: SV40 enhancer and early promoter
   4619..5017    +  CDS            BSD: blasticidin S deaminase; Aspergillus terreus BSD; confers resistance to blasticidin
   5064..5185    +  LTR            3' LTR (ΔU3) (fragment): self-inactivating 3' long terminal repeat (LTR) from Moloney murine leukemia virus
   5186..5655    +  LTR            LTR: long terminal repeat from Moloney murine leukemia virus
   5721..5773    -  CDS            lacI (fragment): lac repressor; lacI; The lac repressor binds to the lac operator to inhibit transcription in E. coli. This inhibition can be relieved by adding lactose or isopropyl-β-D-thiogalactopyranoside (IPTG).
   5956..6544    -  rep_origin     ori: high-copy-number ColE1/pMB1/pBR322/pUC origin of replication
   6704..7564    -  CDS            AmpR: β-lactamase; bla; confers resistance to ampicillin, carbenicillin, and related antibiotics
   7565..7669    -  promoter       AmpR promoter: bla
