[The description below was written by a language model from this plasmid's Addgene catalogue record and pLannotate feature annotations shown in this document.]
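Description:
H2B-mScarlet-hMeikin(1-332)-mNeonGreen is a Moloney murine leukemia virus-based retroviral expression plasmid built on the pBABE-Blast backbone, intended for stable expression of a fluorescent Separase cleavage sensor in mammalian cells. In bacteria it is maintained through a high-copy ColE1/pUC-type origin and selected with ampicillin via the β-lactamase gene and its native promoter. The viral portion is flanked by MMLV long terminal repeats and carries a packaging signal plus a truncated gag segment lacking its start codon. Together these allow the transcript to be encapsidated when the missing viral proteins are supplied in trans by a packaging system. A short lacI fragment annotated in the backbone appears to be a cloning remnant with no functional role.

The payload is a single fusion open reading frame: human histone H2B, then the red fluorescent protein mScarlet, then residues 1-332 of human Meikin (a meiotic kinetochore regulator), and finally the green/yellow fluorescent protein mNeonGreen. No dedicated internal promoter is annotated upstream of this fusion, so it is presumably transcribed from the 5′ LTR, as is usual for pBABE vectors. Downstream, an SV40 enhancer/early promoter drives blasticidin S deaminase, allowing blasticidin selection of transduced cells. The sensor logic follows from the arrangement. H2B tethers the whole fusion to chromatin, so both colours co-localise on chromosomes while the Meikin segment is intact. Cleavage of that segment by Separase would release mNeonGreen and leave mScarlet chromatin-bound, so loss of green signal relative to red reports cleavage. The record associates the construct with work on Separase cleavage of Meikin at the meiosis I/II transition.
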