Addgene plasmid #174714: H2B-mScarlet- hMeikin(1-332)-mNeonGreen
Purpose: Stable expression of fluorescent Separase cleavage sensor with human Meikin
Depositing lab: Iain Cheeseman. Depositing organization: Whitehead Institute for Biomedical Research. Publication: Separase cleaves the kinetochore protein Meikin at the meiosis I/II transition. Maier NK, Ma J, Lampson MA, Cheeseman IM. Dev Cell. 2021 Aug 9;56(15):2192-2206.e8. doi: 10.1016/j.devcel.2021.06.019. Epub 2021 Jul 30. PubMed 34331869.
Backbone
  Vector backbone: pBABE-Blast
  Vector type: Mammalian Expression, Retroviral
  Selectable markers: Blasticidin
Growth in bacteria
  Bacterial resistance: Ampicillin, 100 μg/mL
  Growth temperature: 37°C
  Growth strain: NEB Stable
  Copy number: High Copy
Gene/Insert
  Gene/Insert name: Meikin
  Species: H. sapiens (human)
  Mutation: 1-332
  Tag / fusion protein: H2B-mScarlet (N terminal on insert); mNeonGreen (C terminal on insert)
  Cloning method: Restriction Enzyme; 5′ cloning site Unknown (unknown if destroyed); 3′ cloning site Unknown (unknown if destroyed)
Terms and licenses: Academic/Nonprofit Terms; Industry Terms: Not Available to Industry
Depositor comments: pNM848 . Please visit https://doi.org/10.1101/2020.11.29.402537 for bioRxiv preprint
How to cite: H2B-mScarlet- hMeikin(1-332)-mNeonGreen was a gift from Iain Cheeseman (Addgene plasmid # 174714 ; http://n2t.net/addgene:174714 ; RRID:Addgene_174714)
